Addgene plasmid #17437: p406GAL1
Depositing lab: Nicolas Buchler & Fred Cross. Depositing organization: Rockefeller University.
Backbone
  Vector backbone: pRS406
  Backbone manufacturer: Sikorski & Hieter, Genetics 122:19-27 (1989)
  Backbone size w/o insert (bp): 2691
  Vector type: Bacterial Expression, Yeast Expression
  Selectable markers: URA3
Growth in bacteria
  Bacterial resistance: Ampicillin, 100 μg/mL
  Growth temperature: 37°C
  Growth strain: DH5alpha
  Copy number: High Copy
Gene/Insert
  Gene/Insert name: GAL1 promoter + polylinker + CYC1 terminator (alt name: Galactokinase)
  Species: S. cerevisiae (budding yeast)
  Insert size (bp): 2380
  Mutation: GAL1 promoter is between SacI and XbaI restriction sites.
  Entrez Gene: GAL1 (a.k.a. YBR020W)
  Cloning method: Restriction Enzyme; 5′ cloning site BglI (not destroyed); 3′ cloning site BglI (not destroyed)
  Sequencing primers: 5′ M13 Reverse
Resource information
  A portion of this plasmid was derived from a plasmid made by: Plasmid was created by Nicolas Buchler. Insert was cut from Mumberg plasmid p416GAL1, which was obtained from ATCC.
Terms and licenses: Academic/Nonprofit Terms; Industry Terms: Not Available to Industry
Depositor comments: Mumberg D, Muller R, Funk M. Nucleic Acids Res. 25:5767-8 (1994).
How to cite: p406GAL1 was a gift from Nicolas Buchler & Fred Cross (Addgene plasmid # 17437 ; http://n2t.net/addgene:17437 ; RRID:Addgene_17437)
