[The description below was written by a language model from this plasmid's Addgene catalogue record and pLannotate feature annotations shown in this document.]
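Description:
p406GAL1 is a yeast integrating expression vector built on the pRS406 backbone, into which the galactose-inducible expression cassette of the Mumberg-series plasmid p416GAL1 was transferred as a BglI fragment. The annotated 5,070-nt sequence contains no yeast replication origin or centromere (no 2μ, CEN or ARS feature), consistent with pRS406 being an integrative shuttle vector: stable maintenance in Saccharomyces cerevisiae depends on recombination into the genome, with transformants selected through the URA3 marker and its native promoter. URA3 complements uracil auxotrophy and can also be counterselected with 5-fluoroorotic acid. In E. coli the plasmid replicates at high copy from a ColE1/pUC-type origin and is selected with ampicillin via the bla gene. An f1 origin is also present, which can support single-stranded DNA production.

The payload is an empty expression cassette rather than a coding sequence. It consists of the S. cerevisiae GAL1 promoter (placed between SacI and XbaI sites), a pBluescript-derived polylinker fragment and the CYC1 transcription terminator. A gene cloned into the polylinker comes under Gal4-regulated control, which makes it inducible by galactose, and its transcript is terminated by the CYC1 element. Although the catalogue lists galactokinase as an alternative name, only the GAL1 promoter is annotated, not the GAL1 open reading frame. Flanking the cassette are remnants of the pBluescript cloning region, including lac promoter/operator elements, a lacZα fragment and opposing T3 and T7 phage promoters. The small lacI, rop and bom fragments are backbone remnants. The vector is suited to single-copy, chromosomally integrated, galactose-inducible expression of a gene of interest in budding yeast.
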