Features (pLannotate 1.2.2; 19 found; start..end, strand, type, name):
     96..200     +  promoter       AmpR promoter: bla
    201..1061    +  CDS            AmpR: β-lactamase; bla; confers resistance to ampicillin, carbenicillin, and related antibiotics
   1232..1820    +  rep_origin     ori: high-copy-number ColE1/pMB1/pBR322/pUC origin of replication
   2003..2095    +  CDS            lacI (fragment): lac repressor; lacI; The lac repressor binds to the lac operator to inhibit transcription in E. coli. This inhibition can be relieved by adding lactose or isopropyl-β-D-thiogalactopyranoside (IPTG).
   2108..2129    +  protein_bind   CAP binding site: CAP binding activates transcription in the presence of cAMP. E. coli catabolite activator protein
   2144..2174    +  promoter       lac promoter: promoter for the E. coli lac operon
   2182..2198    +  protein_bind   lac operator: The lac repressor binds to the lac operator to inhibit transcription in E. coli. This inhibition can be relieved by adding lactose or isopropyl-β-D-thiogalactopyranoside (IPTG). lac repressor encoded by lacI
   2243..2261    +  promoter       T3 promoter: promoter for bacteriophage T3 RNA polymerase
   2285..2726    +  promoter       GAL1 promoter: S. cerevisiae GAL1; inducible promoter, regulated by Gal4
   2741..2809    +  misc_feature   MCS (fragment): pBluescript multiple cloning site
   2810..3057    +  terminator     CYC1 terminator: S. cerevisiae CYC1; transcription terminator for CYC1
   3076..3094    -  promoter       T7 promoter: promoter for bacteriophage T7 RNA polymerase
   3102..3257    +  CDS            lacZα (fragment): LacZα fragment of β-galactosidase; lacZ fragment
   3265..3720    +  rep_origin     f1 ori (sequence partly withheld): f1 bacteriophage origin of replication; arrow indicates direction of (+) strand synthesis
   3721..3772    -  misc_feature   bom (fragment): basis of mobility region from pBR322
   3851..4654    -  CDS            URA3: orotidine-5'-phosphate decarboxylase, required for uracil biosynthesis; S. cerevisiae URA3; yeast auxotrophic marker, counterselectable with 5-fluoroorotic acid (5-FOA)
   4655..4870    -  promoter       URA3 promoter: S. cerevisiae URA3
   4885..4934    -  misc_feature   bom (fragment): basis of mobility region from pBR322
   5036..1       -  CDS            rop (fragment) (across the origin): Rop protein, which maintains plasmids at low copy number; rop
>Addgene plasmid #17437 | p406GAL1 | depositor full sequence | sequence record 8611 | Author sequence
GACGAAAGGGCCTCGTGATACGCCTATTTTTATAGGTTAATGTCATGATAATAATGGTTTCTTAGACGTC
AGGTGGCACTTTTCGGGGAAATGTGCGCGGAACCCCTATTTGTTTATTTTTCTAAATACATTCAAATATG
TATCCGCTCATGAGACAATAACCCTGATAAATGCTTCAATAATATTGAAAAAGGAAGAGTATGAGTATTC
AACATTTCCGTGTCGCCCTTATTCCCTTTTTTGCGGCATTTTGCCTTCCTGTTTTTGCTCACCCAGAAAC
GCTGGTGAAAGTAAAAGATGCTGAAGATCAGTTGGGTGCACGAGTGGGTTACATCGAACTGGATCTCAAC
AGCGGTAAGATCCTTGAGAGTTTTCGCCCCGAAGAACGTTTTCCAATGATGAGCACTTTTAAAGTTCTGC
TATGTGGCGCGGTATTATCCCGTATTGACGCCGGGCAAGAGCAACTCGGTCGCCGCATACACTATTCTCA
GAATGACTTGGTTGAGTACTCACCAGTCACAGAAAAGCATCTTACGGATGGCATGACAGTAAGAGAATTA
TGCAGTGCTGCCATAACCATGAGTGATAACACTGCGGCCAACTTACTTCTGACAACGATCGGAGGACCGA
AGGAGCTAACCGCTTTTTTGCACAACATGGGGGATCATGTAACTCGCCTTGATCGTTGGGAACCGGAGCT
GAATGAAGCCATACCAAACGACGAGCGTGACACCACGATGCCTGTAGCAATGGCAACAACGTTGCGCAAA
CTATTAACTGGCGAACTACTTACTCTAGCTTCCCGGCAACAATTAATAGACTGGATGGAGGCGGATAAAG
TTGCAGGACCACTTCTGCGCTCGGCCCTTCCGGCTGGCTGGTTTATTGCTGATAAATCTGGAGCCGGTGA
GCGTGGGTCTCGCGGTATCATTGCAGCACTGGGGCCAGATGGTAAGCCCTCCCGTATCGTAGTTATCTAC
ACGACGGGGAGTCAGGCAACTATGGATGAACGAAATAGACAGATCGCTGAGATAGGTGCCTCACTGATTA
AGCATTGGTAACTGTCAGACCAAGTTTACTCATATATACTTTAGATTGATTTAAAACTTCATTTTTAATT
TAAAAGGATCTAGGTGAAGATCCTTTTTGATAATCTCATGACCAAAATCCCTTAACGTGAGTTTTCGTTC
CACTGAGCGTCAGACCCCGTAGAAAAGATCAAAGGATCTTCTTGAGATCCTTTTTTTCTGCGCGTAATCT
GCTGCTTGCAAACAAAAAAACCACCGCTACCAGCGGTGGTTTGTTTGCCGGATCAAGAGCTACCAACTCT
TTTTCCGAAGGTAACTGGCTTCAGCAGAGCGCAGATACCAAATACTGTCCTTCTAGTGTAGCCGTAGTTA
GGCCACCACTTCAAGAACTCTGTAGCACCGCCTACATACCTCGCTCTGCTAATCCTGTTACCAGTGGCTG
CTGCCAGTGGCGATAAGTCGTGTCTTACCGGGTTGGACTCAAGACGATAGTTACCGGATAAGGCGCAGCG
GTCGGGCTGAACGGGGGGTTCGTGCACACAGCCCAGCTTGGAGCGAACGACCTACACCGAACTGAGATAC
CTACAGCGTGAGCTATGAGAAAGCGCCACGCTTCCCGAAGGGAGAAAGGCGGACAGGTATCCGGTAAGCG
GCAGGGTCGGAACAGGAGAGCGCACGAGGGAGCTTCCAGGGGGAAACGCCTGGTATCTTTATAGTCCTGT
CGGGTTTCGCCACCTCTGACTTGAGCGTCGATTTTTGTGATGCTCGTCAGGGGGGCGGAGCCTATGGAAA
AACGCCAGCAACGCGGCCTTTTTACGGTTCCTGGCCTTTTGCTGGCCTTTTGCTCACATGTTCTTTCCTG
CGTTATCCCCTGATTCTGTGGATAACCGTATTACCGCCTTTGAGTGAGCTGATACCGCTCGCCGCAGCCG
AACGACCGAGCGCAGCGAGTCAGTGAGCGAGGAAGCGGAAGAGCGCCCAATACGCAAACCGCCTCTCCCC
GCGCGTTGGCCGATTCATTAATGCAGCTGGCACGACAGGTTTCCCGACTGGAAAGCGGGCAGTGAGCGCA
ACGCAATTAATGTGAGTTACCTCACTCATTAGGCACCCCAGGCTTTACACTTTATGCTTCCGGCTCCTAT
GTTGTGTGGAATTGTGAGCGGATAACAATTTCACACAGGAAACAGCTATGACCATGATTACGCCAAGCGC
GCAATTAACCCTCACTAAAGGGAACAAAAGCTGGAGCTCTAGTACGGATTAGAAGCCGCCGAGCGGGTGA
CAGCCCTCCGAAGGAAGACTCTCCTCCGTGCGTCCTCGTCTTCACCGGTCGCGTTCCTGAAACGCAGATG
TGCCTCGCGCCGCACTGCTCCGAACAATAAAGATTCTACAATACTAGCTTTTATGGTTATGAAGAGGAAA
AATTGGCAGTAACCTGGCCCCACAAACCTTCAAATGAACGAATCAAATTAACAACCATAGGATGATAATG
CGATTAGTTTTTTAGCCTTATTTCTGGGGTAATTAATCAGCGAAGCGATGATTTTTGATCTATTAACAGA
TATATAAATGCAAAAACTGCATAACCACTTTAACTAATACTTTCAACATTTTCGGTTTGTATTACTTCTT
ATTCAAATGTAATAAAAGTATCAACAAAAAATTGTTAATATACCTCTATACTTTAACGTCAAGGAGAAAA
AACCCCGGATTCTAGAACTAGTGGATCCCCCGGGCTGCAGGAATTCGATATCAAGCTTATCGATACCGTC
GACCTCGAGTCATGTAATTAGTTATGTCACGCTTACATTCACGCCCTCCCCCCACATCCGCTCTAACCGA
AAAGGAAGGAGTTAGACAACCTGAAGTCTAGGTCCCTATTTATTTTTTTATAGTTATGTTAGTATTAAGA
ACGTTATTTATATTTCAAATTTTTCTTTTTTTTCTGTACAGACGCGTGTACGCATGTAACATTATACTGA
AAACCTTGCTTGAGAAGGTTTTGGGACGCTCGAAGGCTTTAATTTGCGGCCGGTACCCAATTCGCCCTAT
AGTGAGTCGTATTACGCGCGCTCACTGGCCGTCGTTTTACAACGTCGTGACTGGGAAAACCCTGGCGTTA
CCCAACTTAATCGCCTTGCAGCACATCCCCCTTTCGCCAGCTGGCGTAATAGCGAAGAGGCCCGCACCGA
TCGCCCTTCCCAACAGTTGCGCAGCCTGAATGGCGAATGGCGCG
[124 nt withheld, positions 3265-3388]
C
[91 nt withheld, positions 3390-3480]
A
[49 nt withheld, positions 3482-3530]
CCTTTGACGTTGGAGTCCACGTTCTTT
[37 nt withheld, positions 3558-3594]
ACCCTATCTCGGTCTATTCTTTTGATTTATAAGGGATTTTGCCGATTTCGGCCTATTGGTTAAAAAATGA
GCTGATTTAACAAAAATTTAACGCGAATTTTAACAAAATATTAACGTTTACAATTTCCTGATGCGGTATT
TTCTCCTTACGCATCTGTGCGGTATTTCACACCGCATAGGGTAATAACTGATATAATTAAATTGAAGCTC
TAATTTGTGAGTTTAGTATACATGCATTTACTTATAATACAGTTTTTTAGTTTTGCTGGCCGCATCTTCT
CAAATATGCTTCCCAGCCTGCTTTTCTGTAACGTTCACCCTCTACCTTAGCATCCCTTCCCTTTGCAAAT
AGTCCTCTTCCAACAATAATAATGTCAGATCCTGTAGAGACCACATCATCCACGGTTCTATACTGTTGAC
CCAATGCGTCTCCCTTGTCATCTAAACCCACACCGGGTGTCATAATCAACCAATCGTAACCTTCATCTCT
TCCACCCATGTCTCTTTGAGCAATAAAGCCGATAACAAAATCTTTGTCGCTCTTCGCAATGTCAACAGTA
CCCTTAGTATATTCTCCAGTAGATAGGGAGCCCTTGCATGACAATTCTGCTAACATCAAAAGGCCTCTAG
GTTCCTTTGTTACTTCTTCTGCCGCCTGCTTCAAACCGCTAACAATACCTGGGCCCACCACACCGTGTGC
ATTCGTAATGTCTGCCCATTCTGCTATTCTGTATACACCCGCAGAGTACTGCAATTTGACTGTATTACCA
ATGTCAGCAAATTTTCTGTCTTCGAAGAGTAAAAAATTGTACTTGGCGGATAATGCCTTTAGCGGCTTAA
CTGTGCCCTCCATGGAAAAATCAGTCAAGATATCCACATGTGTTTTTAGTAAACAAATTTTGGGACCTAA
TGCTTCAACTAACTCCAGTAATTCCTTGGTGGTACGAACATCCAATGAAGCACACAAGTTTGTTTGCTTT
TCGTGCATGATATTAAATAGCTTGGCAGCAACAGGACTAGGATGAGTAGCAGCACGTTCCTTATATGTAG
CTTTCGACATGATTTATCTTCGTTTCCTGCAGGTTTTTGTTCTGTGCAGTTGGGTTAAGAATACTGGGCA
ATTTCATGTTTCTTCAACACTACATATGCGTATATATACCAATCTAAGTCTGTGCTCCTTCCTTCGTTCT
TCCTTCTGTTCGGAGATTACCGAATCAAAAAAATTTCAAAGAAACCGAAATCAAAAAAAAGAATAAAAAA
AAAATGATGAATTGAATTGAAAAGCTGTGGTATGGTGCACTCTCAGTACAATCTGCTCTGATGCCGCATA
GTTAAGCCAGCCCCGACACCCGCCAACACCCGCTGACGCGCCCTGACGGGCTTGTCTGCTCCCGGCATCC
GCTTACAGACAAGCTGTGACCGTCTCCGGGAGCTGCATGTGTCAGAGGTTTTCACCGTCATCACCGAAAC
GCGCGA
