>Addgene plasmid #17437 | p406GAL1 | addgene partial sequence | sequence record 22902 | 17437 with M13 rev
TTAGAAGCCGCCGAGCGGGTGACAGCCCTCCGAAGGAAGACTCTCCTCCGTGCGTCCTCGTCTTCACCGG
TCGCGTTCCTGAAACGCAGATGTGCCTCGCGCCGCACTGCTCCGAACAATAAAGATTCTACAATACTAGC
TTTTATGGTTATGAAGAGGAAAAATTGGCAGTAACCTGGCCCCACAAACCTTCAAATGAACGAATCAAAT
TAACAACCATAGGATGATAATGCGATTAGTTTTTTAGCCTTATTTCTGGGGTAATTAATCAGCGAAGCGA
TGATTTTTGATCTATTAACAGATATATAAATGCAAAAACTGCATAACCACTTTAACTAATACTTTCAACA
TTTTCGGTTTGTATTACTTCTTATTCAAATGTAATAAAAGTATCAACAAAAAATTGTTAATATACCTCTA
TACTTTAACGTCAAGGAGAAAAAACCCCGGATTCTAGAACTAGTGGATCCCCCGGGCTGCAGGAATTCGA
TATCAAGCTTATCGATACCGTCGACCTCGAGTCATGTAATTAGTTATGTCACGCTTACATTCACGCCCTC
CCCCCACATCCGCTCTAACCGAAAAGGAAGGAGTTAGACAACCTGAAGTCTAGGTCCCTATTTATTTTTT
TATAGTTATGTTAGTATTAAGAACGTTATTTATATTTCAAATTTTTCTTTTTTTTCTGTACAGACGCGTG
TACGCATGTAACATTATACTG
